Addgene plasmid #162037: GFP1-9 P2A MCP-GFP10 P2A PCP-GFP11
Purpose: Background-free mRNA labeling tripartite superfolder GFP system
Depositing lab: Hye Yoon Park. Depositing organization: Seoul National University. Publication: Live-cell imaging of single mRNA dynamics using split superfolder green fluorescent proteins with minimal background. Park SY, Moon HC, Park HY. RNA. 2020 Jan;26(1):101-109. doi: 10.1261/rna.067835.118. Epub 2019 Oct 22. PubMed 31641028.
Backbone
  Vector backbone: p323
  Backbone size w/o insert (bp): 7826
  Total vector size (bp): 9698
  Vector type: Mammalian Expression, Lentiviral
Growth in bacteria
  Bacterial resistance: Ampicillin, 100 μg/mL
  Growth temperature: 37°C
  Growth strain: NEB Stable
  Copy number: Unknown
Gene/Insert
  Gene/Insert name: GFP1-9 P2A MCP-GFP10 P2A PCP-GFP11
  Insert size (bp): 1872
Terms and licenses: Academic/Nonprofit Terms; Industry Terms: Not Available to Industry
How to cite: GFP1-9 P2A MCP-GFP10 P2A PCP-GFP11 was a gift from Hye Yoon Park (Addgene plasmid # 162037 ; http://n2t.net/addgene:162037 ; RRID:Addgene_162037)
