[The description below was written by a language model from this plasmid's Addgene catalogue record and pLannotate feature annotations shown in this document.]
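Description:
GFP1-9 P2A MCP-GFP10 P2A PCP-GFP11 is a third-generation-style, self-inactivating HIV-1 lentiviral transfer plasmid built on the p323 backbone for expression in mammalian cells. It is maintained in E. coli through a high-copy ColE1/pUC-type origin and an ampicillin resistance gene; an f1 origin, an SV40 origin and remnants of a lac/T3/T7 cloning region are also present. The viral portion comprises a CMV enhancer/promoter fused to a truncated 5' LTR, which drives genomic RNA production in packaging cells. This is followed by the Ψ packaging signal with a partial gag sequence, the Rev response element, cPPT/CTS, a WPRE downstream of the payload, and a ΔU3 3' LTR with an SV40 polyadenylation signal. No mammalian selection marker is annotated.

The payload of roughly 1.9 kb is a single open reading frame driven by the human ubiquitin C promoter and divided by two P2A self-cleaving peptides into three proteins. These are a superfolder GFP fragment covering β-strands 1–9, the MS2 coat protein (MCP) fused to strand 10, and the PP7 coat protein (PCP) fused to strand 11. The automated annotation labels the first fragment as a partial GFP(1-10) and calls the short GFP11 region a fragment of the Aequorea-derived protein SPOON. Both labels are consistent with the named design rather than indicating extra parts.

None of the three pieces is fluorescent alone. GFP is reconstituted only when MCP-GFP10 and PCP-GFP11 are brought close together, presumably on a target transcript carrying adjacent MS2 and PP7 hairpins, where they can then recruit GFP1-9. Unbound coat proteins therefore add little signal, which gives the background-free, live-cell labeling of single mRNAs stated as the plasmid's purpose.
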