Features (pLannotate 1.2.2; 29 found; start..end, strand, type, name):
      1..1212    +  promoter       UbC promoter: human ubiquitin C promoter
   1329..1912    +  CDS            GFP(1-10) (fragment): fragment of superfolder GFP consisting of the first 10 β-strands associates with GFP11, the 11th β-strand, to reconstitute fluorescent GFP (Cabantous et al., 2005; Kamiyama et al., 2016)
   2065..2415    +  CDS            CAPSD_BPMS2 (fragment): Experimental evidence at protein level: Swiss-Prot protein existence level 1. Acts as a translational repressor of viral replicase synthesis late in infection. This latter function is the result of capsid protein interaction with an RNA hairpin which contains the replicase ribosome-binding site. From Escherichia phage MS2 (Bacteriophage MS2).
   2641..3003    +  CDS            COAT_BPPP7: Experimental evidence at protein level: Swiss-Prot protein existence level 1. Forms the phage shell; binds to the phage RNA. From Pseudomonas phage PP7 (Bacteriophage PP7).
   3043..3111    +  CDS            SPOON (fragment): SPOON is a photoswitchable green/yellow fluorescent protein published in 2018, derived from Aequorea victoria. It has high acid sensitivity.
   3130..3718    +  misc_feature   WPRE: woodchuck hepatitis virus posttranscriptional regulatory element
   3735..3803    +  CDS            nef (fragment): NEF_HV1Z2 - Experimental evidence at protein level: Swiss-Prot protein existence level 1. Extracellular Nef protein targets CD4(+) T-lymphocytes for apoptosis by interacting with CXCR4 surface receptors. From Human immunodeficiency virus type 1 group M subtype D (isolate Z2/CDC-Z34) (HIV-1).
   3805..4038    +  LTR            3' LTR (ΔU3): self-inactivating 3' long terminal repeat (LTR) from HIV-1
   4110..4231    +  polyA_signal   SV40 poly(A) signal: SV40 polyadenylation signal
   4271..4406    +  rep_origin     SV40 ori: SV40 origin of replication
   4427..4445    -  promoter       T7 promoter: promoter for bacteriophage T7 RNA polymerase
   4453..4608    +  CDS            lacZα (fragment): LacZα fragment of β-galactosidase; lacZ fragment
   4613..5041    +  rep_origin     f1 ori (sequence partly withheld): f1 bacteriophage origin of replication; arrow indicates direction of (+) strand synthesis
   5094..5198    +  promoter       AmpR promoter: bla
   5199..6059    +  CDS            AmpR: β-lactamase; bla; confers resistance to ampicillin, carbenicillin, and related antibiotics
   6230..6818    +  rep_origin     ori: high-copy-number ColE1/pMB1/pBR322/pUC origin of replication
   7001..7093    +  CDS            lacI (fragment): lac repressor; lacI; The lac repressor binds to the lac operator to inhibit transcription in E. coli. This inhibition can be relieved by adding lactose or isopropyl-β-D-thiogalactopyranoside (IPTG).
   7106..7127    +  protein_bind   CAP binding site: CAP binding activates transcription in the presence of cAMP. E. coli catabolite activator protein
   7142..7172    +  promoter       lac promoter: promoter for the E. coli lac operon
   7180..7196    +  protein_bind   lac operator: The lac repressor binds to the lac operator to inhibit transcription in E. coli. This inhibition can be relieved by adding lactose or isopropyl-β-D-thiogalactopyranoside (IPTG). lac repressor encoded by lacI
   7241..7259    +  promoter       T3 promoter: promoter for bacteriophage T3 RNA polymerase
   7360..7739    +  enhancer       CMV enhancer: human cytomegalovirus immediate early enhancer
   7740..7943    +  promoter       CMV promoter: human cytomegalovirus (CMV) immediate early promoter
   7958..8138    +  LTR            5' LTR (truncated): truncated 5' long terminal repeat (LTR) from HIV-1
   8185..8310    +  misc_feature   HIV-1 Ψ: packaging signal of human immunodeficiency virus type 1
   8294..8657    +  CDS            HIV-1 gag (fragment): gag protein from human immunodeficiency virus 1; gag
   8803..9036    +  misc_feature   RRE: The Rev response element (RRE) of HIV-1 allows for Rev-dependent mRNA export from the nucleus to the cytoplasm.
   9413..9513    +  CDS            Rev (fragment): human immunodeficiency virus 1 (HIV-1) Rev protein; rev; enhances nuclear export of unspliced and incompletely spliced viral mRNAs
   9532..9649    +  misc_feature   cPPT/CTS: central polypurine tract and central termination sequence of HIV-1
>Addgene plasmid #162037 | GFP1-9 P2A MCP-GFP10 P2A PCP-GFP11 | addgene full sequence | sequence record 323297 | Addgene NGS Result
GGCCTCCGCGCCGGGTTTTGGCGCCTCCCGCGGGCGCCCCCCTCCTCACGGCGAGCGCTGCCACGTCAGA
CGAAGGGCGCAGCGAGCGTCCTGATCCTTCCGCCCGGACGCTCAGGACAGCGGCCCGCTGCTCATAAGAC
TCGGCCTTAGAACCCCAGTATCAGCAGAAGGACATTTTAGGACGGGACTTGGGTGACTCTAGGGCACTGG
TTTTCTTTCCAGAGAGCGGAACAGGCGAGGAAAAGTAGTCCCTTCTCGGCGATTCTGCGGAGGGATCTCC
GTGGGGCGGTGAACGCCGATGATTATATAAGGACGCGCCGGGTGTGGCACAGCTAGTTCCGTCGCAGCCG
GGATTTGGGTCGCGGTTCTTGTTTGTGGATCGCTGTGATCGTCACTTGGTGAGTAGCGGGCTGCTGGGCT
GGCCGGGGCTTTCGTGGCCGCCGGGCCGCTCGGTGGGACGGAAGCGTGTGGAGAGACCGCCAAGGGCTGT
AGTCTGGGTCCGCGAGCAAGGTTGCCCTGAACTGGGGGTTGGGGGGAGCGCAGCAAAATGGCGGCTGTTC
CCGAGTCTTGAATGGAAGACGCTTGTGAGGCGGGCTGTGAGGTCGTTGAAACAAGGTGGGGGGCATGGTG
GGCGGCAAGAACCCAAGGTCTTGAGGCCTTCGCTAATGCGGGAAAGCTCTTATTCGGGTGAGATGGGCTG
GGGCACCATCTGGGGACCCTGACGTGAAGTTTGTCACTGACTGGAGAACTCGGTTTGTCGTCTGTTGCGG
GGGCGGCAGTTATGGCGGTGCCGTTGGGCAGTGCACCCGTACCTTTGGGAGCGCGCGCCCTCGTCGTGTC
GTGACGTCACCCGTTCTGTTGGCTTATAATGCAGGGTGGGGCCACCTGCCGGTAGGTGTGCGGTAGGCTT
TTCTCCGTCGCAGGACGCAGGGTTCGGGCCTAGGGTAGGCTCTCCTGAATCGACAGGCGCCGGACCTCTG
GTGAGGGGAGGGATAAGTGAGGCGTCAGTTTCTTTGGTCGGTTTTATGTACCTATCTTCTTAAGTAGCTG
AAGCTCCGGTTTTGAACTATGCGCTCGGGGTTGGCGAGTGTGTTTTGTGAAGTTTTTTAGGCACCTTTTG
AAATGTAATCATTTGGGTCAATATGTAATTTTCAGTGTTAGACTAGTAAATTGTCCGCTAAATTCTGGCC
GTTTTTGGCTTTTTTGTTAGACGAAGCTTGGGCTGCAGGTCGAGATCCACCGGTCGCCACCATGGGCCCA
AAAAAGAAAAGAAAAGTTGGCTACCCCTACGACGTGCCCGACTACGCCATCGAAGGCCGCCATATGCGCA
AAGGAGAAGAACTGTTTACCGGTGTTGTGCCAATTTTGATCGAACTCGATGGTGATGTCAACGGACATAA
GTTCTTCGTGAGAGGCGAAGGAGAAGGTGACGCCACCATTGGAAAATTGTCCCTTAAATTCATCTGTACT
ACTGGTAAACTTCCTGTACCATGGCCGACTCTCGTAACAACGCTTACGTACGGAGTTCAGTGCTTTTCGA
GATACCCAGACCATATGAAAAGACATGACTTTTTTAAGTCGGCTATGCCTGAAGGTTACGTGCAAGAAAG
AACAATTTATTTCAAAGATGATGGAACCTATAAAACTAGAGCAGAGGTTAAATTTGAAGGAGATACTTTG
GTTAACCGCATTGAACTGAAAGGAATTGATTTTAAAGAAGATGGTAATATTCTTGGACACAAACTCGAAT
ACAATTTTAATAGTCATAAGGTATACATCACTGCTGATAAGCAAAACAACGGAATTAAAGCGAATTTCAC
AATCCGCCATAATGTAGAAGATGGCAGTGTTCAACTTGCCGACCATTACCAACAAAACACCCCTATTGGA
GACGGTCCGGTACTTCTTCCTGGATCCGCTACTAACTTCAGCCTGCTGAAGCAGGCTGGAGACGTGGAGG
AGAACCCTGGACCTGGAATGGGCCCAAAAAAGAAAAGAAAAGTTGGCTACCCCTACGACGTGCCCGACTA
CGCCATCGAAGGCCGCCATATGCTAGCCGTTAAAATGGCTTCTAACTTTACTCAGTTCGTTCTCGTCGAC
AATGGCGGAACTGGCGACGTGACTGTCGCCCCAAGCAACTTCGCTAACGGGATCGCTGAATGGATCAGCT
CTAACTCGCGTTCACAGGCTTACAAAGTAACCTGTAGCGTTCGTCAGAGCTCTGCGCAGAATCGCAAATA
CACCATCAAAGTCGAGGTGCCTAAAGGCGCCTGGCGTTCGTACTTAAATATGGAACTAACCATTCCAATT
TTCGCCACGAATTCCGACTGCGAGCTTATTGTTAAGGCAATGCAAGGTCTCCTAAAAGATGGAAACCCGA
TTCCCTCAGCAATCGCAGCAAACTCCGGCATCTACGCGGATTCTAGAGGATCCGGTTCTATGGATCTTCC
TGATGACCATTATCTGAGCACACAGACTATTTTGTCTAAAGATTTGAGCGGAGCTACTAACTTCAGCCTG
CTGAAGCAGGCTGGAGACGTGGAGGAGAACCCTGGACCTGCAATGGGCCCAAAAAAGAAAAGAAAAGTTG
GCTACCCCTACGACGTGCCCGACTACGCCATCGAAGGCCGCCATCTAGCCTCCAAAACCATCGTTCTTTC
GGTCGGCGAGGCTACTCGCACTCTGACTGAGATCCAGTCCACCGCAGACCGTCAGATCTTCGAAGAGAAG
GTCGGGCCTCTGGTGGGTCGGCTGCGCCTCACGGCTTCGCTCCGTCAAAACGGAGCCAAGACCGCGTATC
GCGTCAACCTAAAACTGGATCAGGCGGACGTCGTTGATTCCGGACTTCCGAAAGTGCGCTACACTCAGGT
ATGGTCGCACGACGTGACAATCGTTGCGAATAGCACCGAGGCCTCGCGCAAATCGTTGTACGATTTGACC
AAGTCCCTCGTCGCGACCTCGCAGGTCGAAGATCTTGTCGTCAACCTTGTGCCGCTGGGCCGTGCGGGGG
GCGGGAGCGGTGGCTCTGGTTCTTCTGCTAGTGGCGGCTCAACATCTGAGAAGAGAGACCACATGGTGCT
GCTGGAGTACGTGACCGCTGCCGGTATTACTGACGCTTCATAAGTCGACAATCAACCTCTGGATTACAAA
ATTTGTGAAAGATTGACTGGTATTCTTAACTATGTTGCTCCTTTTACGCTATGTGGATACGCTGCTTTAA
TGCCTTTGTATCATGCTATTGCTTCCCGTATGGCTTTCATTTTCTCCTCCTTGTATAAATCCTGGTTGCT
GTCTCTTTATGAGGAGTTGTGGCCCGTTGTCAGGCAACGTGGCGTGGTGTGCACTGTGTTTGCTGACGCA
ACCCCCACTGGTTGGGGCATTGCCACCACCTGTCAGCTCCTTTCCGGGACTTTCGCTTTCCCCCTCCCTA
TTGCCACGGCGGAACTCATCGCCGCCTGCCTTGCCCGCTGCTGGACAGGGGCTCGGCTGTTGGGCACTGA
CAATTCCGTGGTGTTGTCGGGGAAGCTGACGTCCTTTCCATGGCTGCTCGCCTGTGTTGCCACCTGGATT
CTGCGCGGGACGTCCTTCTGCTACGTCCCTTCGGCCCTCAATCCAGCGGACCTTCCTTCCCGCGGCCTGC
TGCCGGCTCTGCGGCCTCTTCCGCGTCTTCGCCTTCGCCCTCAGACGAGTCGGATCTCCCTTTGGGCCGC
CTCCCCGCCTGGAATTCGAGCTCGGTACCTTTAAGACCAATGACTTACAAGGCAGCTGTAGATCTTAGCC
ACTTTTTAAAAGAAAAGGGGGGACTGGAAGGGCTAATTCACTCCCAACGAAGACAAGATCTGCTTTTTGC
TTGTACTGGGTCTCTCTGGTTAGACCAGATCTGAGCCTGGGAGCTCTCTGGCTAACTAGGGAACCCACTG
CTTAAGCCTCAATAAAGCTTGCCTTGAGTGCTTCAAGTAGTGTGTGCCCGTCTGTTGTGTGACTCTGGTA
ACTAGAGATCCCTCAGACCCTTTTAGTCAGTGTGGAAAATCTCTAGCAGTAGTAGTTCATGTCATCTTAT
TATTCAGTATTTATAACTTGCAAAGAAATGAATATCAGAGAGTGAGAGGAACTTGTTTATTGCAGCTTAT
AATGGTTACAAATAAAGCAATAGCATCACAAATTTCACAAATAAAGCATTTTTTTCACTGCATTCTAGTT
GTGGTTTGTCCAAACTCATCAATGTATCTTATCATGTCTGGCTCTAGCTATCCCGCCCCTAACTCCGCCC
ATCCCGCCCCTAACTCCGCCCAGTTCCGCCCATTCTCCGCCCCATGGCTGACTAATTTTTTTTATTTATG
CAGAGGCCGAGGCCGCCTCGGCCTCTGAGCTATTCCAGAAGTAGTGAGGAGGCTTTTTTGGAGGCCTAGG
GACGTACCCAATTCGCCCTATAGTGAGTCGTATTACGCGCGCTCACTGGCCGTCGTTTTACAACGTCGTG
ACTGGGAAAACCCTGGCGTTACCCAACTTAATCGCCTTGCAGCACATCCCCCTTTCGCCAGCTGGCGTAA
TAGCGAAGAGGCCCGCACCGATCGCCCTTCCCAACAGTTGCGCAGCCTGAATGGCGAATGGG
[124 nt withheld, positions 4613-4736]
C
[91 nt withheld, positions 4738-4828]
A
[49 nt withheld, positions 4830-4878]
CCTTTGACGTTGGAGTCCACGTTCTTT
[37 nt withheld, positions 4906-4942]
ACCCTATCTCGGTCTATTCTTTTGATTTATAAGGGATTTTGCCGATTTCGGCCTATTGGTTAAAAAATGA
GCTGATTTAACAAAAATTTAACGCGAATTTTAACAAAATATTAACGCTTACAATTTAGGTGGCACTTTTC
GGGGAAATGTGCGCGGAACCCCTATTTGTTTATTTTTCTAAATACATTCAAATATGTATCCGCTCATGAG
ACAATAACCCTGATAAATGCTTCAATAATATTGAAAAAGGAAGAGTATGAGTATTCAACATTTCCGTGTC
GCCCTTATTCCCTTTTTTGCGGCATTTTGCCTTCCTGTTTTTGCTCACCCAGAAACGCTGGTGAAAGTAA
AAGATGCTGAAGATCAGTTGGGTGCACGAGTGGGTTACATCGAACTGGATCTCAACAGCGGTAAGATCCT
TGAGAGTTTTCGCCCCGAAGAACGTTTTCCAATGATGAGCACTTTTAAAGTTCTGCTATGTGGCGCGGTA
TTATCCCGTATTGACGCCGGGCAAGAGCAACTCGGTCGCCGCATACACTATTCTCAGAATGACTTGGTTG
AGTACTCACCAGTCACAGAAAAGCATCTTACGGATGGCATGACAGTAAGAGAATTATGCAGTGCTGCCAT
AACCATGAGTGATAACACTGCGGCCAACTTACTTCTGACAACGATCGGAGGACCGAAGGAGCTAACCGCT
TTTTTGCACAACATGGGGGATCATGTAACTCGCCTTGATCGTTGGGAACCGGAGCTGAATGAAGCCATAC
CAAACGACGAGCGTGACACCACGATGCCTGTAGCAATGGCAACAACGTTGCGCAAACTATTAACTGGCGA
ACTACTTACTCTAGCTTCCCGGCAACAATTAATAGACTGGATGGAGGCGGATAAAGTTGCAGGACCACTT
CTGCGCTCGGCCCTTCCGGCTGGCTGGTTTATTGCTGATAAATCTGGAGCCGGTGAGCGTGGGTCTCGCG
GTATCATTGCAGCACTGGGGCCAGATGGTAAGCCCTCCCGTATCGTAGTTATCTACACGACGGGGAGTCA
GGCAACTATGGATGAACGAAATAGACAGATCGCTGAGATAGGTGCCTCACTGATTAAGCATTGGTAACTG
TCAGACCAAGTTTACTCATATATACTTTAGATTGATTTAAAACTTCATTTTTAATTTAAAAGGATCTAGG
TGAAGATCCTTTTTGATAATCTCATGACCAAAATCCCTTAACGTGAGTTTTCGTTCCACTGAGCGTCAGA
CCCCGTAGAAAAGATCAAAGGATCTTCTTGAGATCCTTTTTTTCTGCGCGTAATCTGCTGCTTGCAAACA
AAAAAACCACCGCTACCAGCGGTGGTTTGTTTGCCGGATCAAGAGCTACCAACTCTTTTTCCGAAGGTAA
CTGGCTTCAGCAGAGCGCAGATACCAAATACTGTTCTTCTAGTGTAGCCGTAGTTAGGCCACCACTTCAA
GAACTCTGTAGCACCGCCTACATACCTCGCTCTGCTAATCCTGTTACCAGTGGCTGCTGCCAGTGGCGAT
AAGTCGTGTCTTACCGGGTTGGACTCAAGACGATAGTTACCGGATAAGGCGCAGCGGTCGGGCTGAACGG
GGGGTTCGTGCACACAGCCCAGCTTGGAGCGAACGACCTACACCGAACTGAGATACCTACAGCGTGAGCT
ATGAGAAAGCGCCACGCTTCCCGAAGGGAGAAAGGCGGACAGGTATCCGGTAAGCGGCAGGGTCGGAACA
GGAGAGCGCACGAGGGAGCTTCCAGGGGGAAACGCCTGGTATCTTTATAGTCCTGTCGGGTTTCGCCACC
TCTGACTTGAGCGTCGATTTTTGTGATGCTCGTCAGGGGGGCGGAGCCTATGGAAAAACGCCAGCAACGC
GGCCTTTTTACGGTTCCTGGCCTTTTGCTGGCCTTTTGCTCACATGTTCTTTCCTGCGTTATCCCCTGAT
TCTGTGGATAACCGTATTACCGCCTTTGAGTGAGCTGATACCGCTCGCCGCAGCCGAACGACCGAGCGCA
GCGAGTCAGTGAGCGAGGAAGCGGAAGAGCGCCCAATACGCAAACCGCCTCTCCCCGCGCGTTGGCCGAT
TCATTAATGCAGCTGGCACGACAGGTTTCCCGACTGGAAAGCGGGCAGTGAGCGCAACGCAATTAATGTG
AGTTAGCTCACTCATTAGGCACCCCAGGCTTTACACTTTATGCTTCCGGCTCGTATGTTGTGTGGAATTG
TGAGCGGATAACAATTTCACACAGGAAACAGCTATGACCATGATTACGCCAAGCGCGCAATTAACCCTCA
CTAAAGGGAACAAAAGCTGGAGCTGCAAGCTTGGCCATTGCATACGTTGTATCCATATCATAATATGTAC
ATTTATATTGGCTCATGTCCAACATTACCGCCATGTTGACATTGATTATTGACTAGTTATTAATAGTAAT
CAATTACGGGGTCATTAGTTCATAGCCCATATATGGAGTTCCGCGTTACATAACTTACGGTAAATGGCCC
GCCTGGCTGACCGCCCAACGACCCCCGCCCATTGACGTCAATAATGACGTATGTTCCCATAGTAACGCCA
ATAGGGACTTTCCATTGACGTCAATGGGTGGAGTATTTACGGTAAACTGCCCACTTGGCAGTACATCAAG
TGTATCATATGCCAAGTACGCCCCCTATTGACGTCAATGACGGTAAATGGCCCGCCTGGCATTATGCCCA
GTACATGACCTTATGGGACTTTCCTACTTGGCAGTACATCTACGTATTAGTCATCGCTATTACCATGGTG
ATGCGGTTTTGGCAGTACATCAATGGGCGTGGATAGCGGTTTGACTCACGGGGATTTCCAAGTCTCCACC
CCATTGACGTCAATGGGAGTTTGTTTTGGCACCAAAATCAACGGGACTTTCCAAAATGTCGTAACAACTC
CGCCCCATTGACGCAAATGGGCGGTAGGCGTGTACGGTGGGAGGTCTATATAAGCAGAGCTCGTTTAGTG
AACCGGGGTCTCTCTGGTTAGACCAGATCTGAGCCTGGGAGCTCTCTGGCTAACTAGGGAACCCACTGCT
TAAGCCTCAATAAAGCTTGCCTTGAGTGCTTCAAGTAGTGTGTGCCCGTCTGTTGTGTGACTCTGGTAAC
TAGAGATCCCTCAGACCCTTTTAGTCAGTGTGGAAAATCTCTAGCAGTGGCGCCCGAACAGGGACTTGAA
AGCGAAAGGGAAACCAGAGGAGCTCTCTCGACGCAGGACTCGGCTTGCTGAAGCGCGCACGGCAAGAGGC
GAGGGGCGGCGACTGGTGAGTACGCCAAAAATTTTGACTAGCGGAGGCTAGAAGGAGAGAGATGGGTGCG
AGAGCGTCAGTATTAAGCGGGGGAGAATTAGATCGCGATGGGAAAAAATTCGGTTAAGGCCAGGGGGAAA
GAAAAAATATAAATTAAAACATATAGTATGGGCAAGCAGGGAGCTAGAACGATTCGCAGTTAATCCTGGC
CTGTTAGAAACATCAGAAGGCTGTAGACAAATACTGGGACAGCTACAACCATCCCTTCAGACAGGATCAG
AAGAACTTAGATCATTATATAATACAGTAGCAACCCTCTATTGTGTGCATCAAAGGATAGAGATAAAAGA
CACCAAGGAAGCTTTAGACAAGATAGAGGAAGAGCAAAACAAAAGTAAGACCACCGCACAGCAAGCGGCC
GCTGATCTTCAGACCTGGAGGAGGAGATATGAGGGACAATTGGAGAAGTGAATTATATAAATATAAAGTA
GTAAAAATTGAACCATTAGGAGTAGCACCCACCAAGGCAAAGAGAAGAGTGGTGCAGAGAGAAAAAAGAG
CAGTGGGAATAGGAGCTTTGTTCCTTGGGTTCTTGGGAGCAGCAGGAAGCACTATGGGCGCAGCGTCAAT
GACGCTGACGGTACAGGCCAGACAATTATTGTCTGGTATAGTGCAGCAGCAGAACAATTTGCTGAGGGCT
ATTGAGGCGCAACAGCATCTGTTGCAACTCACAGTCTGGGGCATCAAGCAGCTCCAGGCAAGAATCCTGG
CTGTGGAAAGATACCTAAAGGATCAACAGCTCCTGGGGATTTGGGGTTGCTCTGGAAAACTCATTTGCAC
CACTGCTGTGCCTTGGAATGCTAGTTGGAGTAATAAATCTCTGGAACAGATTTGGAATCACACGACCTGG
ATGGAGTGGGACAGAGAAATTAACAATTACACAAGCTTAATACACTCCTTAATTGAAGAATCGCAAAACC
AGCAAGAAAAGAATGAACAAGAATTATTGGAATTAGATAAATGGGCAAGTTTGTGGAATTGGTTTAACAT
AACAAATTGGCTGTGGTATATAAAATTATTCATAATGATAGTAGGAGGCTTGGTAGGTTTAAGAATAGTT
TTTGCTGTACTTTCTATAGTGAATAGAGTTAGGCAGGGATATTCACCATTATCGTTTCAGACCCACCTCC
CAACCCCGAGGGGACCCGACAGGCCCGAAGGAATAGAAGAAGAAGGTGGAGAGAGAGACAGAGACAGATC
CATTCGATTAGTGAACGGATCTCGACGGTATCGGTTAACTTTTAAAAGAAAAGGGGGGATTGGGGGGTAC
AGTGCAGGGGAAAGAATAGTAGACATAATAGCAACAGACATACAAACTAAAGAATTACAAAAACAAATTA
CAAAAATTCAAAATTTTATCGATCACGAGACTAGCCTCGAGAAGCTTGATTAACCCGTGTCGGCTCCAGA
TCT
